Addgene plasmid #184443: Sp(AU)sgRNA-mKO2
Purpose: sgRNA with AU flip (sgRNA2.0), mKO2 as selection marker
Depositing lab: Rhys Allan. Depositing organization: Walter and Eliza Hall Institute of Medical Research. Publication: Identification and characterization of the long noncoding RNA Dreg1 as a novel regulator of Gata3. Chan WF, Coughlan HD, Iannarella N, Smyth GK, Johanson TM, Keenan CR, Allan RS. Immunol Cell Biol. 2020 Sep 24. doi: 10.1111/imcb.12408. PubMed 32970351.
Backbone
  Vector backbone: pLKO.1
  Vector type: Mammalian Expression, Lentiviral, CRISPR
Growth in bacteria
  Bacterial resistance: Ampicillin, 100 μg/mL
  Growth temperature: 37°C
  Growth strain: NEB Stable
  Copy number: High Copy
Gene/Insert
  Gene/Insert name: sgRNA with AU flip, mKO2
  Cloning method: Restriction Enzyme; 5′ cloning site AgeI (not destroyed); 3′ cloning site EcoRI (not destroyed)
  Sequencing primers: 5′ gaatagagttaggcagggatattc; 3′ cctatagtgagtcgtatta
Terms and licenses: Academic/Nonprofit Terms; Industry Terms: Not Available to Industry
How to cite: Sp(AU)sgRNA-mKO2 was a gift from Rhys Allan (Addgene plasmid # 184443 ; http://n2t.net/addgene:184443 ; RRID:Addgene_184443)
