[The description below was written by a language model from this plasmid's Addgene catalogue record and pLannotate feature annotations shown in this document.]
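Description:
Sp(AU)sgRNA-mKO2 is a lentiviral CRISPR guide-RNA expression vector built on the pLKO.1 backbone for delivery into mammalian cells. It is maintained in E. coli as a high-copy plasmid through a ColE1/pUC-type origin with ampicillin resistance (AmpR), and also carries an f1 origin and remnants of a pBluescript-style lac/T3/T7 region. The viral portion has a third-generation layout. An RSV promoter is fused to a truncated HIV-1 5′ LTR, followed by the Ψ packaging signal with a partial gag sequence, the Rev response element and a cPPT/CTS. A second truncated LTR sits downstream and is followed by an SV40 poly(A) signal and SV40 origin. These elements allow the genomic RNA to be packaged when helper functions are supplied in trans, and support nuclear export and efficient transduction.

The payload consists of two expression units. A human U6 RNA polymerase III promoter drives a Streptococcus pyogenes Cas9 sgRNA scaffold, annotated as a tracrRNA fragment. The record describes this scaffold as an "AU flip" or sgRNA2.0 design, a modification generally intended to improve guide transcription and performance. No specific targeting spacer is recorded, and the feature table leaves a short gap between the U6 promoter and the scaffold where a spacer would lie. The insert is listed as cloned between AgeI and EcoRI sites, both of which are retained. Downstream, the human PGK promoter expresses mKO2, a constitutively fluorescent orange protein that takes the place of a drug marker, so transduced cells can be identified or sorted by fluorescence. The vector encodes no Cas9, which must be supplied separately. The associated work concerns a long noncoding RNA regulator of Gata3.
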