Features (pLannotate 1.2.2; 27 found; start..end, strand, type, name):
    524..1177    +  CDS            mKO2: mKO2 is a basic (constitutively fluorescent) orange fluorescent protein published in 2008, derived from Verrillofungia concinna. It has moderate acid sensitivity.
   1193..1220    +  misc_feature   MCS (fragment): pBluescript multiple cloning site
   1216..1353    +  CDS            nef (fragment): NEF_HV1LA - Experimental evidence at protein level: Swiss-Prot protein existence level 1. Extracellular Nef protein targets CD4(+) T-lymphocytes for apoptosis by interacting with CXCR4 surface receptors. From Human immunodeficiency virus type 1 group M subtype B (isolate Lai) (HIV-1).
   1339..1519    +  LTR            5' LTR (truncated): truncated 5' long terminal repeat (LTR) from HIV-1
   1591..1712    +  polyA_signal   SV40 poly(A) signal: SV40 polyadenylation signal
   1752..1887    +  rep_origin     SV40 ori: SV40 origin of replication
   1908..1926    -  promoter       T7 promoter: promoter for bacteriophage T7 RNA polymerase
   1934..2089    +  CDS            lacZα (fragment): LacZα fragment of β-galactosidase; lacZ fragment
   2094..2522    +  rep_origin     f1 ori (sequence partly withheld): f1 bacteriophage origin of replication; arrow indicates direction of (+) strand synthesis
   2575..2679    +  promoter       AmpR promoter: bla
   2680..3540    +  CDS            AmpR: β-lactamase; bla; confers resistance to ampicillin, carbenicillin, and related antibiotics
   3711..4299    +  rep_origin     ori: high-copy-number ColE1/pMB1/pBR322/pUC origin of replication
   4482..4574    +  CDS            lacI (fragment): lac repressor; lacI; The lac repressor binds to the lac operator to inhibit transcription in E. coli. This inhibition can be relieved by adding lactose or isopropyl-β-D-thiogalactopyranoside (IPTG).
   4587..4608    +  protein_bind   CAP binding site: CAP binding activates transcription in the presence of cAMP. E. coli catabolite activator protein
   4623..4653    +  promoter       lac promoter: promoter for the E. coli lac operon
   4661..4677    +  protein_bind   lac operator: The lac repressor binds to the lac operator to inhibit transcription in E. coli. This inhibition can be relieved by adding lactose or isopropyl-β-D-thiogalactopyranoside (IPTG). lac repressor encoded by lacI
   4722..4740    +  promoter       T3 promoter: promoter for bacteriophage T3 RNA polymerase
   4768..4994    +  promoter       RSV promoter: Rous sarcoma virus enhancer/promoter
   4995..5175    +  LTR            5' LTR (truncated): truncated 5' long terminal repeat (LTR) from HIV-1
   5222..5347    +  misc_feature   HIV-1 Ψ: packaging signal of human immunodeficiency virus type 1
   5331..5694    +  CDS            HIV-1 gag (fragment): gag protein from human immunodeficiency virus 1; gag
   5840..6073    +  misc_feature   RRE: The Rev response element (RRE) of HIV-1 allows for Rev-dependent mRNA export from the nucleus to the cytoplasm.
   6450..6550    +  CDS            Rev (fragment): human immunodeficiency virus 1 (HIV-1) Rev protein; rev; enhances nuclear export of unspliced and incompletely spliced viral mRNAs
   6600..6840    +  promoter       U6 promoter: RNA polymerase III promoter for human U6 snRNA
   6889..6956    +  misc_RNA       tracrRNA (fragment): trans-activating CRISPR RNA for the Streptococcus pyogenes CRISPR/Cas9 system
   7005..7122    +  misc_feature   cPPT/CTS: central polypurine tract and central termination sequence of HIV-1
   7171..501     +  promoter       hPGK promoter (across the origin): human phosphoglycerate kinase 1 promoter
>Addgene plasmid #184443 | Sp(AU)sgRNA-mKO2 | addgene full sequence | sequence record 366140 | Addgene NGS Result
TTGCGCCTTTTCCAAGGCAGCCCTGGGTTTGCGCAGGGACGCGGCTGCTCTGGGCGTGGTTCCGGGAAAC
GCAGCGGCGCCGACCCTGGGTCTCGCACATTCTTCACGTCCGTTCGCAGCGTCACCCGGATCTTCGCCGC
TACCCTTGTGGGCCCCCCGGCGACGCTTCCTGCTCCGCCCCTAAGTCGGGAAGGTTCCTTGCGGTTCGCG
GCGTGCCGGACGTGACAAACGGAAGCCGCACGTCTCACTAGTACCCTCGCAGACGGACAGCGCCAGGGAG
CAATGGCAGCGCGCCGACCGCGATGGGCTGTGGCCAATAGCGGCTGCTCAGCAGGGCGCGCCGAGAGCAG
CGGCCGGGAAGGGGCGGTGCGGGAGGCGGGGTGTGGGGCGGTAGTGTGGGCCCTGTTCCTGCCCGCGCGG
TGTTCCGCATTCTGCAAGCCTCCGGAGCGCACGTCGGCAGTCGGCTCCCTCGTTGACCGAATCACCGACC
TCTCTCCCCAGGGGGATCCTTAATGCCGCCACCATGGTGAGTGTGATTAAACCAGAGATGAAGATGAGGT
ACTACATGGACGGCTCCGTCAATGGGCATGAGTTCACAATTGAAGGTGAAGGCACAGGCAGACCTTACGA
GGGACATCAAGAGATGACACTACGCGTCACAATGGCCGAGGGCGGGCCAATGCCTTTCGCGTTTGACTTA
GTGTCACACGTGTTCTGTTACGGCCACAGAGTATTTACTAAATATCCAGAAGAGATACCAGACTATTTCA
AACAAGCATTTCCTGAAGGCCTGTCATGGGAAAGGTCGTTGGAGTTCGAAGATGGTGGGTCCGCTTCAGT
CAGTGCGCATATAAGCCTTAGAGGAAACACCTTCTACCACAAATCCAAATTTACTGGGGTTAACTTTCCT
GCCGATGGTCCTATCATGCAAAACCAAAGTGTTGATTGGGAGCCATCAACCGAGAAAATTACTGCCAGCG
ACGGAGTTCTGAAGGGTGATGTTACGATGTACCTAAAACTTGAAGGAGGCGGCAATCACAAATGCCAAAT
GAAAACTACTTACAAGGCGGCAAAAGAGATTCTTGAAATGCCAGGAGACCATTACATCGGCCATCGCCTC
GTCAGGAAAACCGAAGGCAACATTACTGAGCAGGTAGAAGATGCAGTAGCTCATTCCTAAAGTAGATGCC
GACGTCGACCTCGAGGGGGGGCCCGGTACCTTTAAGACCAATGACTTACAAGGCAGCTGTAGATCTTAGC
CACTTTTTAAAAGAAAAGGGGGGACTGGAAGGGCTAATTCACTCCCAACGAAGAAAAGATCTGCTTTTTG
CTTGTACTGGGTCTCTCTGGTTAGACCAGATCTGAGCCTGGGAGCTCTCTGGCTAACTAGGGAACCCACT
GCTTAAGCCTCAATAAAGCTTGCCTTGAGTGCTTCAAGTAGTGTGTGCCCGTCTGTTGTGTGACTCTGGT
AACTAGAGATCCCTCAGACCCTTTTAGTCAGTGTGGAAAATCTCTAGCAGTAGTAGTTCATGTCATCTTA
TTATTCAGTATTTATAACTTGCAAAGAAATGAATATCAGAGAGTGAGAGGAACTTGTTTATTGCAGCTTA
TAATGGTTACAAATAAAGCAATAGCATCACAAATTTCACAAATAAAGCATTTTTTTCACTGCATTCTAGT
TGTGGTTTGTCCAAACTCATCAATGTATCTTATCATGTCTGGCTCTAGCTATCCCGCCCCTAACTCCGCC
CATCCCGCCCCTAACTCCGCCCAGTTCCGCCCATTCTCCGCCCCATGGCTGACTAATTTTTTTTATTTAT
GCAGAGGCCGAGGCCGCCTCGGCCTCTGAGCTATTCCAGAAGTAGTGAGGAGGCTTTTTTGGAGGCCTAG
GGACGTACCCAATTCGCCCTATAGTGAGTCGTATTACGCGCGCTCACTGGCCGTCGTTTTACAACGTCGT
GACTGGGAAAACCCTGGCGTTACCCAACTTAATCGCCTTGCAGCACATCCCCCTTTCGCCAGCTGGCGTA
ATAGCGAAGAGGCCCGCACCGATCGCCCTTCCCAACAGTTGCGCAGCCTGAATGGCGAATGGG
[124 nt withheld, positions 2094-2217]
C
[91 nt withheld, positions 2219-2309]
A
[49 nt withheld, positions 2311-2359]
CCTTTGACGTTGGAGTCCACGTTCTTT
[37 nt withheld, positions 2387-2423]
ACCCTATCTCGGTCTATTCTTTTGATTTATAAGGGATTTTGCCGATTTCGGCCTATTGGTTAAAAAATGA
GCTGATTTAACAAAAATTTAACGCGAATTTTAACAAAATATTAACGCTTACAATTTAGGTGGCACTTTTC
GGGGAAATGTGCGCGGAACCCCTATTTGTTTATTTTTCTAAATACATTCAAATATGTATCCGCTCATGAG
ACAATAACCCTGATAAATGCTTCAATAATATTGAAAAAGGAAGAGTATGAGTATTCAACATTTCCGTGTC
GCCCTTATTCCCTTTTTTGCGGCATTTTGCCTTCCTGTTTTTGCTCACCCAGAAACGCTGGTGAAAGTAA
AAGATGCTGAAGATCAGTTGGGTGCACGAGTGGGTTACATCGAACTGGATCTCAACAGCGGTAAGATCCT
TGAGAGTTTTCGCCCCGAAGAACGTTTTCCAATGATGAGCACTTTTAAAGTTCTGCTATGTGGCGCGGTA
TTATCCCGTATTGACGCCGGGCAAGAGCAACTCGGTCGCCGCATACACTATTCTCAGAATGACTTGGTTG
AGTACTCACCAGTCACAGAAAAGCATCTTACGGATGGCATGACAGTAAGAGAATTATGCAGTGCTGCCAT
AACCATGAGTGATAACACTGCGGCCAACTTACTTCTGACAACGATCGGAGGACCGAAGGAGCTAACCGCT
TTTTTGCACAACATGGGGGATCATGTAACTCGCCTTGATCGTTGGGAACCGGAGCTGAATGAAGCCATAC
CAAACGACGAGCGTGACACCACGATGCCTGTAGCAATGGCAACAACGTTGCGCAAACTATTAACTGGCGA
ACTACTTACTCTAGCTTCCCGGCAACAATTAATAGACTGGATGGAGGCGGATAAAGTTGCAGGACCACTT
CTGCGCTCGGCCCTTCCGGCTGGCTGGTTTATTGCTGATAAATCTGGAGCCGGTGAGCGTGGGTCTCGCG
GTATCATTGCAGCACTGGGGCCAGATGGTAAGCCCTCCCGTATCGTAGTTATCTACACGACGGGGAGTCA
GGCAACTATGGATGAACGAAATAGACAGATCGCTGAGATAGGTGCCTCACTGATTAAGCATTGGTAACTG
TCAGACCAAGTTTACTCATATATACTTTAGATTGATTTAAAACTTCATTTTTAATTTAAAAGGATCTAGG
TGAAGATCCTTTTTGATAATCTCATGACCAAAATCCCTTAACGTGAGTTTTCGTTCCACTGAGCGTCAGA
CCCCGTAGAAAAGATCAAAGGATCTTCTTGAGATCCTTTTTTTCTGCGCGTAATCTGCTGCTTGCAAACA
AAAAAACCACCGCTACCAGCGGTGGTTTGTTTGCCGGATCAAGAGCTACCAACTCTTTTTCCGAAGGTAA
CTGGCTTCAGCAGAGCGCAGATACCAAATACTGTTCTTCTAGTGTAGCCGTAGTTAGGCCACCACTTCAA
GAACTCTGTAGCACCGCCTACATACCTCGCTCTGCTAATCCTGTTACCAGTGGCTGCTGCCAGTGGCGAT
AAGTCGTGTCTTACCGGGTTGGACTCAAGACGATAGTTACCGGATAAGGCGCAGCGGTCGGGCTGAACGG
GGGGTTCGTGCACACAGCCCAGCTTGGAGCGAACGACCTACACCGAACTGAGATACCTACAGCGTGAGCT
ATGAGAAAGCGCCACGCTTCCCGAAGGGAGAAAGGCGGACAGGTATCCGGTAAGCGGCAGGGTCGGAACA
GGAGAGCGCACGAGGGAGCTTCCAGGGGGAAACGCCTGGTATCTTTATAGTCCTGTCGGGTTTCGCCACC
TCTGACTTGAGCGTCGATTTTTGTGATGCTCGTCAGGGGGGCGGAGCCTATGGAAAAACGCCAGCAACGC
GGCCTTTTTACGGTTCCTGGCCTTTTGCTGGCCTTTTGCTCACATGTTCTTTCCTGCGTTATCCCCTGAT
TCTGTGGATAACCGTATTACCGCCTTTGAGTGAGCTGATACCGCTCGCCGCAGCCGAACGACCGAGCGCA
GCGAGTCAGTGAGCGAGGAAGCGGAAGAGCGCCCAATACGCAAACCGCCTCTCCCCGCGCGTTGGCCGAT
TCATTAATGCAGCTGGCACGACAGGTTTCCCGACTGGAAAGCGGGCAGTGAGCGCAACGCAATTAATGTG
AGTTAGCTCACTCATTAGGCACCCCAGGCTTTACACTTTATGCTTCCGGCTCGTATGTTGTGTGGAATTG
TGAGCGGATAACAATTTCACACAGGAAACAGCTATGACCATGATTACGCCAAGCGCGCAATTAACCCTCA
CTAAAGGGAACAAAAGCTGGAGCTGCAAGCTTAATGTAGTCTTATGCAATACTCTTGTAGTCTTGCAACA
TGGTAACGATGAGTTAGCAACATGCCTTACAAGGAGAGAAAAAGCACCGTGCATGCCGATTGGTGGAAGT
AAGGTGGTACGATCGTGCCTTATTAGGAAGGCAACAGACGGGTCTGACATGGATTGGACGAACCACTGAA
TTGCCGCATTGCAGAGATATTGTATTTAAGTGCCTAGCTCGATACATAAACGGGTCTCTCTGGTTAGACC
AGATCTGAGCCTGGGAGCTCTCTGGCTAACTAGGGAACCCACTGCTTAAGCCTCAATAAAGCTTGCCTTG
AGTGCTTCAAGTAGTGTGTGCCCGTCTGTTGTGTGACTCTGGTAACTAGAGATCCCTCAGACCCTTTTAG
TCAGTGTGGAAAATCTCTAGCAGTGGCGCCCGAACAGGGACTTGAAAGCGAAAGGGAAACCAGAGGAGCT
CTCTCGACGCAGGACTCGGCTTGCTGAAGCGCGCACGGCAAGAGGCGAGGGGCGGCGACTGGTGAGTACG
CCAAAAATTTTGACTAGCGGAGGCTAGAAGGAGAGAGATGGGTGCGAGAGCGTCAGTATTAAGCGGGGGA
GAATTAGATCGCGATGGGAAAAAATTCGGTTAAGGCCAGGGGGAAAGAAAAAATATAAATTAAAACATAT
AGTATGGGCAAGCAGGGAGCTAGAACGATTCGCAGTTAATCCTGGCCTGTTAGAAACATCAGAAGGCTGT
AGACAAATACTGGGACAGCTACAACCATCCCTTCAGACAGGATCAGAAGAACTTAGATCATTATATAATA
CAGTAGCAACCCTCTATTGTGTGCATCAAAGGATAGAGATAAAAGACACCAAGGAAGCTTTAGACAAGAT
AGAGGAAGAGCAAAACAAAAGTAAGACCACCGCACAGCAAGCGGCCGCTGATCTTCAGACCTGGAGGAGG
AGATATGAGGGACAATTGGAGAAGTGAATTATATAAATATAAAGTAGTAAAAATTGAACCATTAGGAGTA
GCACCCACCAAGGCAAAGAGAAGAGTGGTGCAGAGAGAAAAAAGAGCAGTGGGAATAGGAGCTTTGTTCC
TTGGGTTCTTGGGAGCAGCAGGAAGCACTATGGGCGCAGCGTCAATGACGCTGACGGTACAGGCCAGACA
ATTATTGTCTGGTATAGTGCAGCAGCAGAACAATTTGCTGAGGGCTATTGAGGCGCAACAGCATCTGTTG
CAACTCACAGTCTGGGGCATCAAGCAGCTCCAGGCAAGAATCCTGGCTGTGGAAAGATACCTAAAGGATC
AACAGCTCCTGGGGATTTGGGGTTGCTCTGGAAAACTCATTTGCACCACTGCTGTGCCTTGGAATGCTAG
TTGGAGTAATAAATCTCTGGAACAGATTTGGAATCACACGACCTGGATGGAGTGGGACAGAGAAATTAAC
AATTACACAAGCTTAATACACTCCTTAATTGAAGAATCGCAAAACCAGCAAGAAAAGAATGAACAAGAAT
TATTGGAATTAGATAAATGGGCAAGTTTGTGGAATTGGTTTAACATAACAAATTGGCTGTGGTATATAAA
ATTATTCATAATGATAGTAGGAGGCTTGGTAGGTTTAAGAATAGTTTTTGCTGTACTTTCTATAGTGAAT
AGAGTTAGGCAGGGATATTCACCATTATCGTTTCAGACCCACCTCCCAACCCCGAGGGGACCCGACAGGC
CCGAAGGAATAGAAGAAGAAGGTGGAGAGAGAGACAGAGACAGATCCATTCGATTAGTGAACGGATCTCG
ACGGTATCGATCACGAGACTAGCCTCGAGCGGCCGCCCCCTTCACCGAGGGCCTATTTCCCATGATTCCT
TCATATTTGCATATACGATACAAGGCTGTTAGAGAGATAATTGGAATTAATTTGACTGTAAACACAAAGA
TATTAGTACAAAATACGTGACGTAGAAAGTAATAATTTCTTGGGTAGTTTGCAGTTTTAAAATTATGTTT
TAAAATGGACTATCATATGCTTACCGTAACTTGAAAGTATTTCGATTTCTTGGCTTTATATATCTTGTGG
AAAGGACGAAACACCGGTGTCTTCGAGACGAAGACCCGTTTAAGAGCTATGCTGGAAACAGCATAGCAAG
TTTAAATAAGGCTAGTCCGTTATCAACTTGAAAAAGTGGCACCGAGTCGGTGCTTTTTTTGAATTCTCGA
CCTCGAGACAAATGGCAGTATTCATCCACAATTTTAAAAGAAAAGGGGGGATTGGGGGGTACAGTGCAGG
GGAAAGAATAGTAGACATAATAGCAACAGACATACAAACTAAAGAATTACAAAAACAAATTACAAAAATT
CAAAATTTTCGGGTTTATTACAGGGACAGCAGAGATCCACTTTGGCCGCGGCTCGAGGGGGTTGGGG
